Addgene plasmid #75341: pME-EGFP-NS
Purpose: Multisite gateway entry clone for adding N-terminal fusions of EGFP
Depositing lab: Rob Parton. Depositing organization: University of Queensland, Institute for Molecular Bioscience. Publication: A Tol2 Gateway-Compatible Toolbox for the Study of the Nervous System and Neurodegenerative Disease. Don EK, Formella I, Badrock AP, Hall TE, Morsch M, Hortle E, Hogan A, Chow S, Gwee SS, Stoddart JJ, Nicholson G, Chung R, Cole NJ. Zebrafish. 2016 Sep 15. 10.1089/zeb.2016.1321 PubMed 27631880.
Backbone
  Vector backbone: pDONR221
  Backbone manufacturer: Invitrogen
  Backbone size w/o insert (bp): 2551
  Total vector size (bp): 3268
  Vector type: Mammalian Expression
Growth in bacteria
  Bacterial resistance: Kanamycin, 50 μg/mL
  Growth temperature: 37°C
  Growth strain: DH5alpha
  Copy number: High Copy
Gene/Insert
  Gene/Insert name: EGFP
  Species: Synthetic
  Cloning method: Gateway Cloning
  Sequencing primers: 5′ M13F; 3′ M13R
Terms and licenses: Academic/Nonprofit Terms; Industry Terms: Not Available to Industry
How to cite: pME-EGFP-NS was a gift from Rob Parton (Addgene plasmid # 75341 ; http://n2t.net/addgene:75341 ; RRID:Addgene_75341)
