[The description below was written by a language model from this plasmid's Addgene catalogue record and pLannotate feature annotations shown in this document.]
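Description:
pME-EGFP-NS is a MultiSite Gateway middle entry clone built in the Invitrogen pDONR221 backbone, with a total size of 3,268 bp. It is propagated in E. coli at high copy from a ColE1/pUC-type origin and selected with kanamycin through an aminoglycoside phosphotransferase (KanR) gene. Although it is catalogued as a mammalian expression vector, the annotated features show no eukaryotic promoter or polyadenylation signal. The plasmid therefore acts as a donor of a coding module rather than as a stand-alone expression construct.

The payload is the EGFP coding sequence, a constitutively fluorescent green protein derived from Aequorea victoria GFP. It lies between attL1 and attL2 recombination sites. In an LR Clonase reaction these sites recombine with matching att sites, placing EGFP in the middle position of an assembly alongside a 5′ entry clone (typically supplying a promoter), a 3′ entry clone and a destination vector. The stated purpose is to add N-terminal EGFP fusions. The "NS" suffix presumably denotes the absence of a stop codon, which would let translation continue across the att scar into a coding sequence from the 3′ entry clone, though the record does not spell this out.

The rrnB T1 and T2 terminators upstream of attL1 are standard pDONR elements that insulate the insert from read-through transcription in bacteria. A T7 promoter sits beyond attL2, pointing back toward the insert, and the short lacI and lacZα fragments appear to be backbone remnants. The associated publication describes a Tol2 Gateway-compatible toolbox for studying the nervous system and neurodegenerative disease in zebrafish, which suggests use in building Tol2 transgenesis constructs that express EGFP-tagged proteins.
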