Features (pLannotate 1.2.2; 10 found; start..end, strand, type, name):
    121..213     +  CDS            lacI (fragment): lac repressor; lacI; The lac repressor binds to the lac operator to inhibit transcription in E. coli. This inhibition can be relieved by adding lactose or isopropyl-β-D-thiogalactopyranoside (IPTG).
    268..295     -  terminator     rrnB T2 terminator: transcription terminator T2 from the E. coli rrnB gene
    427..470     +  terminator     rrnB T1 terminator: Escherichia coli rrnB; transcription terminator T1 from the E. coli rrnB gene
    517..553     -  CDS            lacZα (fragment): LacZα fragment of β-galactosidase; lacZ fragment
    569..668     +  protein_bind   attL1: mutant version of attL; recombination site for the Gateway® LR reaction LR Clonase™
    675..1391    +  CDS            EGFP: EGFP is a basic (constitutively fluorescent) green fluorescent protein published in 1996, derived from Aequorea victoria. It is reported to be a rapidly-maturing weak dimer with moderate acid sensitivity.
   1393..1492    -  protein_bind   attL2: mutant version of attL; recombination site for the Gateway® LR reaction LR Clonase™
   1510..1528    -  promoter       T7 promoter: promoter for bacteriophage T7 RNA polymerase
   1662..2471    +  CDS            KanR: aminoglycoside phosphotransferase; aph(3')-Ia; confers resistance to kanamycin in bacteria or G418 (Geneticin®) in eukaryotes
   2618..3206    +  rep_origin     ori: high-copy-number ColE1/pMB1/pBR322/pUC origin of replication
>Addgene plasmid #75341 | pME-EGFP-NS | depositor full sequence | sequence record 151605 | pME-EGFP-NS sequence 3268 bps
CTTTCCTGCGTTATCCCCTGATTCTGTGGATAACCGTATTACCGCCTTTGAGTGAGCTGATACCGCTCGC
CGCAGCCGAACGACCGAGCGCAGCGAGTCAGTGAGCGAGGAAGCGGAAGAGCGCCCAATACGCAAACCGC
CTCTCCCCGCGCGTTGGCCGATTCATTAATGCAGCTGGCACGACAGGTTTCCCGACTGGAAAGCGGGCAG
TGAGCGCAACGCAATTAATACGCGTACCGCTAGCCAGGAAGAGTTTGTAGAAACGCAAAAAGGCCATCCG
TCAGGATGGCCTTCTGCTTAGTTTGATGCCTGGCAGTTTATGGCGGGCGTCCTGCCCGCCACCCTCCGGG
CCGTTGCTTCACAACGTTCAAATCCGCTCCCGGCGGATTTGTCCTACTCAGGAGAGCGTTCACCGACAAA
CAACAGATAAAACGAAAGGCCCAGTCTTCCGACTGAGCCTTTCGTTTTATTTGATGCCTGGCAGTTCCCT
ACTCTCGCGTTAACGCTAGCATGGATGTTTTCCCAGTCACGACGTTGTAAAACGACGGCCAGTCTTAAGC
TCGGGCCCCAAATAATGATTTTATTTTGACTGATAGTGACCTGTTCGTTGCAACACATTGATGAGCAATG
CTTTTTTATAATGCCAACTTTGTACAAAAAAGCAGGCTGCCACCATGGTGAGCAAGGGCGAGGAGCTGTT
CACCGGGGTGGTGCCCATCCTGGTCGAGCTGGACGGCGACGTAAACGGCCACAAGTTCAGCGTGTCCGGC
GAGGGCGAGGGCGATGCCACCTACGGCAAGCTGACCCTGAAGTTCATCTGCACCACCGGCAAGCTGCCCG
TGCCCTGGCCCACCCTCGTGACCACCCTGACCTACGGCGTGCAGTGCTTCAGCCGCTACCCCGACCACAT
GAAGCAGCACGACTTCTTCAAGTCCGCCATGCCCGAAGGCTACGTCCAGGAGCGCACCATCTTCTTCAAG
GACGACGGCAACTACAAGACCCGCGCCGAGGTGAAGTTCGAGGGCGACACCCTGGTGAACCGCATCGAGC
TGAAGGGCATCGACTTCAAGGAGGACGGCAACATCCTGGGGCACAAGCTGGAGTACAACTACAACAGCCA
CAACGTCTATATCATGGCCGACAAGCAGAAGAACGGCATCAAGGTGAACTTCAAGATCCGCCACAACATC
GAGGACGGCAGCGTGCAGCTCGCCGACCACTACCAGCAGAACACCCCCATCGGCGACGGCCCCGTGCTGC
TGCCCGACAACCACTACCTGAGCACCCAGTCCGCCCTGAGCAAAGACCCCAACGAGAAGCGCGATCACAT
GGTCCTGCTGGAGTTCGTGACCGCCGCCGGGATCACTCTCGGCATGGACGAGCTGTACAAGCACCCAGCT
TTCTTGTACAAAGTTGGCATTATAAGAAAGCATTGCTTATCAATTTGTTGCAACGAACAGGTCACTATCA
GTCAAAATAAAATCATTATTTGCCATCCAGCTGATATCCCCTATAGTGAGTCGTATTACATGGTCATAGC
TGTTTCCTGGCAGCTCTGGCCCGTGTCTCAAAATCTCTGATGTTACATTGCACAAGATAAAATAATATCA
TCATGAACAATAAAACTGTCTGCTTACATAAACAGTAATACAAGGGGTGTTATGAGCCATATTCAACGGG
AAACGTCGAGGCCGCGATTAAATTCCAACATGGATGCTGATTTATATGGGTATAAATGGGCTCGCGATAA
TGTCGGGCAATCAGGTGCGACAATCTATCGCTTGTATGGGAAGCCCGATGCGCCAGAGTTGTTTCTGAAA
CATGGCAAAGGTAGCGTTGCCAATGATGTTACAGATGAGATGGTCAGACTAAACTGGCTGACGGAATTTA
TGCCTCTTCCGACCATCAAGCATTTTATCCGTACTCCTGATGATGCATGGTTACTCACCACTGCGATCCC
CGGAAAAACAGCATTCCAGGTATTAGAAGAATATCCTGATTCAGGTGAAAATATTGTTGATGCGCTGGCA
GTGTTCCTGCGCCGGTTGCATTCGATTCCTGTTTGTAATTGTCCTTTTAACAGCGATCGCGTATTTCGTC
TCGCTCAGGCGCAATCACGAATGAATAACGGTTTGGTTGATGCGAGTGATTTTGATGACGAGCGTAATGG
CTGGCCTGTTGAACAAGTCTGGAAAGAAATGCATAAACTTTTGCCATTCTCACCGGATTCAGTCGTCACT
CATGGTGATTTCTCACTTGATAACCTTATTTTTGACGAGGGGAAATTAATAGGTTGTATTGATGTTGGAC
GAGTCGGAATCGCAGACCGATACCAGGATCTTGCCATCCTATGGAACTGCCTCGGTGAGTTTTCTCCTTC
ATTACAGAAACGGCTTTTTCAAAAATATGGTATTGATAATCCTGATATGAATAAATTGCAGTTTCATTTG
ATGCTCGATGAGTTTTTCTAATCAGAATTGGTTAATTGGTTGTAACACTGGCAGAGCATTACGCTGACTT
GACGGGACGGCGCAAGCTCATGACCAAAATCCCTTAACGTGAGTTACGCGTCGTTCCACTGAGCGTCAGA
CCCCGTAGAAAAGATCAAAGGATCTTCTTGAGATCCTTTTTTTCTGCGCGTAATCTGCTGCTTGCAAACA
AAAAAACCACCGCTACCAGCGGTGGTTTGTTTGCCGGATCAAGAGCTACCAACTCTTTTTCCGAAGGTAA
CTGGCTTCAGCAGAGCGCAGATACCAAATACTGTTCTTCTAGTGTAGCCGTAGTTAGGCCACCACTTCAA
GAACTCTGTAGCACCGCCTACATACCTCGCTCTGCTAATCCTGTTACCAGTGGCTGCTGCCAGTGGCGAT
AAGTCGTGTCTTACCGGGTTGGACTCAAGACGATAGTTACCGGATAAGGCGCAGCGGTCGGGCTGAACGG
GGGGTTCGTGCACACAGCCCAGCTTGGAGCGAACGACCTACACCGAACTGAGATACCTACAGCGTGAGCT
ATGAGAAAGCGCCACGCTTCCCGAAGGGAGAAAGGCGGACAGGTATCCGGTAAGCGGCAGGGTCGGAACA
GGAGAGCGCACGAGGGAGCTTCCAGGGGGAAACGCCTGGTATCTTTATAGTCCTGTCGGGTTTCGCCACC
TCTGACTTGAGCGTCGATTTTTGTGATGCTCGTCAGGGGGGCGGAGCCTATGGAAAAACGCCAGCAACGC
GGCCTTTTTACGGTTCCTGGCCTTTTGCTGGCCTTTTGCTCACATGTT
