>Addgene plasmid #75341 | pME-EGFP-NS | addgene partial sequence | sequence record 154398 | M13-F20 5'-TGTAAAACGACGGCCAGT-3'
GATTTTATTTTGACTGATAGTGACCTGTTCGTTGCAACAAATTGATGAGCAATGCTTTTTTATAATGCCA
ACTTTGTACAAAAAAGCAGGCTGCCACCATGGTGAGCAAGGGCGAGGAGCTGTTCACCGGGGTGGTGCCC
ATCCTGGTCGAGCTGGACGGCGACGTAAACGGCCACAAGTTCAGCGTGTCCGGCGAGGGCGAGGGCGATG
CCACCTACGGCAAGCTGACCCTGAAGTTCATCTGCACCACCGGCAAGCTGCCCGTGCCCTGGCCCACCCT
CGTGACCACCCTGACCTACGGCGTGCAGTGCTTCAGCCGCTACCCCGACCACATGAAGCAGCACGACTTC
TTCAAGTCCGCCATGCCCGAAGGCTACGTCCAGGAGCGCACCATCTTCTTCAAGGACGACGGCAACTACA
AGACCCGCGCCGAGGTGAAGTTCGAGGGCGACACCCTGGTGAACCGCATCGAGCTGAAGGGCATCGACTT
CAAGGAGGACGGCAACATCCTGGGGCACAAGCTGGAGTACAACTACAACAGCCACAACGTCTATATCATG
GCCGACAAGCAGAAGAACGGCATCAAGGTGAACTTCAAGATCCGCCACAACATCGAGGACGGCAGCGTGC
AGCTCGCCGACCACTACCAGCAGAACACCCCCATCGGCGACGGCCCCGTGCTGCTGCCCGACAACCACTA
CCTGAGCACCCAGTCCGCCCTGAGCAAAGACCCCAACGAGAAGCGCGATCACATGGTCCTGCTGGAGTTC
GTGACCGCCGCCGGGATCACTCTCGGCATGGACGAGCTGTACAAGCACCCAGCTTTCTTGTACAAAGTTG
GCATTATAAGAAAGCATTGCTTATCAATTTGTTGCAACGAACAGGTCACTATCAGTCAAAATAAAATCAT
TATTTGCCATCCAGCTGATATCCCCTATAGTGAGTCGTATTACATGGTCATAGCTG
