>Addgene plasmid #75341 | pME-EGFP-NS | addgene partial sequence | sequence record 154400 | M13-Rev 5'-CAGGAAACAGCTATGACC-3'
TCAGCTGGATGGCAAATAATGATTTTATTTTGACTGATAGTGACCTGTTCGTTGCAACAAATTGATAAGC
AATGCTTTCTTATAATGCCAACTTTGTACAAGAAAGCTGGGTGCTTGTACAGCTCGTCCATGCCGAGAGT
GATCCCGGCGGCGGTCACGAACTCCAGCAGGACCATGTGATCGCGCTTCTCGTTGGGGTCTTTGCTCAGG
GCGGACTGGGTGCTCAGGTAGTGGTTGTCGGGCAGCAGCACGGGGCCGTCGCCGATGGGGGTGTTCTGCT
GGTAGTGGTCGGCGAGCTGCACGCTGCCGTCCTCGATGTTGTGGCGGATCTTGAAGTTCACCTTGATGCC
GTTCTTCTGCTTGTCGGCCATGATATAGACGTTGTGGCTGTTGTAGTTGTACTCCAGCTTGTGCCCCAGG
ATGTTGCCGTCCTCCTTGAAGTCGATGCCCTTCAGCTCGATGCGGTTCACCAGGGTGTCGCCCTCGAACT
TCACCTCGGCGCGGGTCTTGTAGTTGCCGTCGTCCTTGAAGAAGATGGTGCGCTCCTGGACGTAGCCTTC
GGGCATGGCGGACTTGAAGAAGTCGTGCTGCTTCATGTGGTCGGGGTAGCGGCTGAAGCACTGCACGCCG
TAGGTCAGGGTGGTCACGAGGGTGGGCCAGGGCACGGGCAGCTTGCCGGTGGTGCAGATGAACTTCAGGG
TCAGCTTGCCGTAGGTGGCATCGCCCTCGCCCTCGCCGGACACGCTGAACTTGTGGCCGTTTACGTCGCC
GTCCAGCTCGACCAGGATGGGCACCACCCC
